Addgene plasmid #233437: APL0031 SFFV-AVPR2-ADAR2dd (FLP-IN)
Purpose: SFFV driven AVPR2-ADAR2dd (as in XZ030)
Depositing lab: Xiaojing Gao. Depositing organization: Stanford University. Publication: Post-transcriptional modular synthetic receptors. Zhang X, Mille-Fragoso LS, Kaseniit KE, Lee AP, Zhang M, Call CC, Hu Y, Xie Y, Gao XJ. Nat Chem Biol. 2025 Mar 28. doi: 10.1038/s41589-025-01872-w. PubMed 40155716.
Backbone
  Vector backbone: FLP-IN
  Vector type: Mammalian Expression
Growth in bacteria
  Bacterial resistance: Ampicillin, 100 μg/mL
  Growth temperature: 37°C
  Growth strain: DH5alpha
  Copy number: High Copy
Gene/Insert
  Gene/Insert name: AVPR2-ADAR2dd
  Species: Synthetic
  Mutation: E488Q, T501A on ADAR2dd
  Promoter: SFFV
  Cloning method: Gibson Cloning
Terms and licenses: Academic/Nonprofit Terms; Industry Terms: Not Available to Industry
Depositor comments: https://benchling.com/s/seq-KqmISxp6oMMTWoUWgQ6Q?m=slm-E9tPPTsXTVHteVyLxdcs for annotated sequence file. Please visit https://doi.org/10.1101/2024.05.03.592453 for bioRxiv preprint.
How to cite: APL0031 SFFV-AVPR2-ADAR2dd (FLP-IN) was a gift from Xiaojing Gao (Addgene plasmid # 233437 ; http://n2t.net/addgene:233437 ; RRID:Addgene_233437)
