[The description below was written by a language model from this plasmid's Addgene catalogue record and pLannotate feature annotations shown in this document.]
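Description:
APL0031 SFFV-AVPR2-ADAR2dd (FLP-IN) is a 7.4 kb mammalian expression plasmid built on a FLP-IN backbone, designed for site-specific integration of a single transgene copy into host cell lines that carry a genomic FRT landing site. In bacteria it is maintained at high copy through a ColE1/pUC-type origin and selected with ampicillin via the β-lactamase gene. Residual backbone fragments (f1 ori, lac promoter/operator, bom) are also annotated but have no evident role in the payload.

The expression cassette uses the spleen focus-forming virus LTR promoter to drive a synthetic fusion protein and ends in a bovine growth hormone polyadenylation signal. The fusion begins with a short sequence annotated as a fragment of a FLAG-type epitope, followed by human AVPR2, the G protein-coupled vasopressin V2 receptor, and then the deaminase domain of ADAR2 (ADAR2dd). The annotation software matched this domain to the rat Adarb1 entry, while the record lists the insert simply as synthetic. The deaminase domain carries E488Q and T501A substitutions; E488Q is widely known as a hyperactive editing variant, but the record does not explain the reason for either change.

Downstream of the cassette lies an FRT site placed directly in front of a hygromycin resistance coding sequence with an SV40 poly(A) signal and no complete promoter of its own. As is typical of FLP-IN designs, hygromycin resistance should therefore appear only after FLP-mediated recombination places the gene behind a promoter at the genomic site, allowing selection of correct integrants. The associated work concerns post-transcriptional modular synthetic receptors, consistent with use of this construct to make stable lines in which a receptor-tethered A-to-I RNA editor links receptor signalling to RNA editing.
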