Features (pLannotate 1.2.2; 20 found; start..end, strand, type, name):
    145..1005    -  CDS            AmpR: β-lactamase; bla; confers resistance to ampicillin, carbenicillin, and related antibiotics
   1006..1110    -  promoter       AmpR promoter: bla
   1169..1221    -  misc_feature   bom (fragment): basis of mobility region from pBR322
   1392..1799    +  promoter       SFFV promoter: spleen focus-forming virus long terminal repeat (LTR) promoter
   1861..1881    +  CDS            3xFLAG (fragment): three tandem FLAG® epitope tags
   1894..3006    +  CDS            AVPR2: V2R_HUMAN - Also known as ADHR, DIR, DIR3, V2R. Experimental evidence at protein level: Swiss-Prot protein existence level 1. Receptor for arginine vasopressin. The activity of this receptor is mediated by G proteins which activate adenylate cyclase. Involved in renal water reabsorption. From Homo sapiens (Human).
   3112..4320    +  CDS            Adarb1 (fragment): RED1_RAT - Also known as Red1. Experimental evidence at protein level: Swiss-Prot protein existence level 1. Catalyzes the hydrolytic deamination of adenosine to inosine in double-stranded RNA (dsRNA) referred to as A-to-I RNA editing. This may affect gene expression and function in a number of ways that include mRNA translation by changing codons and hence the amino acid sequence of proteins; pre-mRNA splicing by altering splice site recognition sequences; RNA stability by changing sequences involved in nuclease recognition; genetic stability in the case of RNA virus genomes by changing seque
   4433..4657    +  polyA_signal   bGH poly(A) signal: bovine growth hormone polyadenylation signal
   4673..4696    +  polyA_signal   bGH poly(A) signal (fragment): bovine growth hormone polyadenylation signal
   4700..4721    +  promoter       SV40 promoter (fragment): SV40 enhancer and early promoter
   4742..4975    +  rep_origin     f1 ori (fragment) (sequence partly withheld): f1 bacteriophage origin of replication; arrow indicates direction of (+) strand synthesis
   4980..5027    +  protein_bind   FRT: FLP-mediated recombination occurs in the 8-bp core sequence TCTAGAAA (Turan and Bode, 2011). FLP recombinase from the Saccharomyces cerevisiae 2μ plasmid
   5035..6057    +  CDS            HygR: aminoglycoside phosphotransferase from E. coli; aph(4)-Ia; confers resistance to hygromycin
   6067..6192    +  CDS            ble (fragment): BLE_KLEPN - Experimental evidence at protein level: Swiss-Prot protein existence level 1. Binding protein with a strong affinity to the bleomycin family of antibiotics. Binds to CL990; an antimitotic-antibiotic compound. From Klebsiella pneumoniae.
   6187..6308    +  polyA_signal   SV40 poly(A) signal: SV40 polyadenylation signal
   6381..6397    -  protein_bind   lac operator: The lac repressor binds to the lac operator to inhibit transcription in E. coli. This inhibition can be relieved by adding lactose or isopropyl-β-D-thiogalactopyranoside (IPTG). lac repressor encoded by lacI
   6405..6435    -  promoter       lac promoter: promoter for the E. coli lac operon
   6450..6471    -  protein_bind   CAP binding site: CAP binding activates transcription in the presence of cAMP. E. coli catabolite activator protein
   6484..6576    -  CDS            lacI (fragment): lac repressor; lacI; The lac repressor binds to the lac operator to inhibit transcription in E. coli. This inhibition can be relieved by adding lactose or isopropyl-β-D-thiogalactopyranoside (IPTG).
   6759..7347    -  rep_origin     ori: high-copy-number ColE1/pMB1/pBR322/pUC origin of replication
>Addgene plasmid #233437 | APL0031 SFFV-AVPR2-ADAR2dd (FLP-IN) | addgene full sequence | sequence record 467289 | Addgene NGS Result
GTCTGACGCTCAGTGGAACGAAAACTCACGTTAAGGGATTTTGGTCATGAGATTATCAAAAAGGATCTTC
ACCTAGATCCTTTTAAATTAAAAATGAAGTTTTAAATCAATCTAAAGTATATATGAGTAAACTTGGTCTG
ACAGTTACCAATGCTTAATCAGTGAGGCACCTATCTCAGCGATCTGTCTATTTCGTTCATCCATAGTTGC
CTGACTCCCCGTCGTGTAGATAACTACGATACGGGAGGGCTTACCATCTGGCCCCAGTGCTGCAATGATA
CCGCGAGACCCACGCTCACCGGCTCCAGATTTATCAGCAATAAACCAGCCAGCCGGAAGGGCCGAGCGCA
GAAGTGGTCCTGCAACTTTATCCGCCTCCATCCAGTCTATTAATTGTTGCCGGGAAGCTAGAGTAAGTAG
TTCGCCAGTTAATAGTTTGCGCAACGTTGTTGCCATTGCTACAGGCATCGTGGTGTCACGCTCGTCGTTT
GGTATGGCTTCATTCAGCTCCGGTTCCCAACGATCAAGGCGAGTTACATGATCCCCCATGTTGTGCAAAA
AAGCGGTTAGCTCCTTCGGTCCTCCGATCGTTGTCAGAAGTAAGTTGGCCGCAGTGTTATCACTCATGGT
TATGGCAGCACTGCATAATTCTCTTACTGTCATGCCATCCGTAAGATGCTTTTCTGTGACTGGTGAGTAC
TCAACCAAGTCATTCTGAGAATAGTGTATGCGGCGACCGAGTTGCTCTTGCCCGGCGTCAATACGGGATA
ATACCGCGCCACATAGCAGAACTTTAAAAGTGCTCATCATTGGAAAACGTTCTTCGGGGCGAAAACTCTC
AAGGATCTTACCGCTGTTGAGATCCAGTTCGATGTAACCCACTCGTGCACCCAACTGATCTTCAGCATCT
TTTACTTTCACCAGCGTTTCTGGGTGAGCAAAAACAGGAAGGCAAAATGCCGCAAAAAAGGGAATAAGGG
CGACACGGAAATGTTGAATACTCATACTCTTCCTTTTTCAATATTATTGAAGCATTTATCAGGGTTATTG
TCTCATGAGCGGATACATATTTGAATGTATTTAGAAAAATAAACAAATAGGGGTTCCGCGCACATTTCCC
CGAAAAGTGCCACCTGACGTCGACGGATCGGGAGATCTCCCGATCCCCTATGGTGCACTCTCAGTACAAT
CTGCTCTGATGCCGCATAGTTAAGCCAGTATCTGCTCCCTGCTTGTGTGTTGGAGGTCGCTGAGTAGTGC
GCGAGCAAAATTTAAGCTACAACAAGGCAAGGCTTGACCGACAATTGCCGATAAAATAAAAGATTTTATT
TAGTCTCCAGAAAAAGGGGGGAATGAAAGACCCCACCTGTAGGTTTGGCAAGCTAGCTGCAGTAACGCCA
TTTTGCAAGGCATGGAAAAATACCAAACCAAGAATAGAGAAGTTCAGATCAAGGGCGGGTACATGAAAAT
AGCTAACGTTGGGCCAAACAGGATATCTGCGGTGAGCAGTTTCGGCCCCGGCCCGGGGCCAAGAACAGAT
GGTCACCGCAGTTTCGGCCCCGGCCCGAGGCCAAGAACAGATGGTCCCCAGATATGGCCCAACCCTCAGC
AGTTTCTTAAGACCCATCAGATGTTTCCAGGCTCCCCCAAGGACCTGAAATGACCCTGCGCCTTATTTGA
ATTAACCAATCAGCCTGCTTCTCGCTTCTGTTCGCGCGCTTCTGCTTCCCGAGCTCTATAAAAGAGCTCA
CAACCCCTCACTCGGCGCGCCAGTCCTCCGACAGACTGAGTCGCCCGGGAAGCTTCGCCACCATGAAGAC
GATCATCGCCCTGAGCTACATCTTCTGCCTGGTATTCGCCGACTACAAGGACGATGATGACGCCAGCATC
GATATGCTCATGGCCTCTACCACAAGCGCCGTGCCCGGACATCCATCTCTTCCAAGTCTTCCCTCCAACA
GCTCACAGGAGAGGCCTCTGGATACCCGGGACCCACTTCTTGCAAGAGCGGAGCTCGCCTTGCTCTCCAT
CGTTTTCGTTGCCGTCGCGTTGAGCAATGGTCTGGTGCTGGCCGCCCTGGCGCGACGAGGCCGCCGAGGC
CACTGGGCGCCTATTCATGTCTTTATCGGCCATCTCTGTCTTGCAGACCTGGCCGTGGCGCTGTTTCAGG
TGCTCCCTCAACTGGCTTGGAAAGCCACCGATAGATTCCGGGGGCCAGACGCACTGTGTCGGGCCGTGAA
ATACCTGCAGATGGTGGGAATGTATGCCAGTTCATATATGATACTTGCTATGACCTTGGACAGACACAGG
GCTATCTGTCGCCCCATGCTGGCGTATAGGCACGGTTCCGGAGCCCATTGGAACAGGCCAGTTCTGGTTG
CGTGGGCTTTTTCCCTGCTTCTGAGCTTGCCCCAGTTGTTTATTTTCGCACAGAGAAATGTGGAGGGCGG
ATCTGGCGTGACCGATTGCTGGGCTTGCTTCGCTGAGCCATGGGGCAGAAGGACCTACGTGACGTGGATT
GCTCTCATGGTGTTCGTTGCTCCCACCCTGGGGATCGCCGCATGCCAGGTCCTGATATTCAGAGAAATAC
ACGCCTCCTTGGTTCCTGGGCCAAGCGAGCGCCCTGGTGGAAGAAGACGGGGTCGAAGGACTGGCTCTCC
AGGCGAAGGCGCCCACGTATCAGCTGCGGTAGCTAAGACCGTACGCATGACACTGGTCATCGTCGTCGTT
TACGTTCTTTGCTGGGCCCCGTTTTTTTTGGTGCAGCTCTGGGCGGCCTGGGACCCCGAAGCACCCCTGG
AAGGTGCTCCATTCGTTCTGCTCATGCTTCTCGCTTCACTGAATAGCTGTACCAATCCTTGGATTTACGC
CTCTTTCTCCTCCAGTGTTAGCTCCGAGCTGCGGAGTCTTCTCTGTTGCGCCCGGGGCAGGACCCCCCCA
AGCCTGGGTCCACAGGACGAATCCTGCACTACCGCCTCCAGTTCCCTGGCCAAAGACACCTCTTCTATCG
ATACCGGTGGACGCACCCCACCCAGCCTGGGTCCCCAAGATGAGTCCTGCACCACCGCCAGCTCCTCCCT
GGCCAAGGACACTTCATCGGGTACCGGTGCTTTGCACTTGGATCAAACGCCATCTCGCCAGCCTATTCCC
AGTGAGGGTCTTCAGCTGCATTTACCGCAGGTTTTAGCTGACGCTGTCTCACGCCTGGTCCTGGGTAAGT
TTGGTGACCTGACCGACAACTTCTCCTCCCCTCACGCTCGCAGAAAAGTGCTGGCTGGAGTCGTCATGAC
AACAGGCACAGATGTTAAAGATGCCAAGGTGATAAGTGTTTCTACAGGAACAAAATGTATTAATGGTGAA
TACATGAGTGATCGTGGCCTTGCATTAAATGACTGCCATGCAGAAATAATATCTCGGAGATCCTTGCTCA
GATTTCTTTATACACAACTTGAGCTTTACTTAAATAACAAAGATGATCAAAAAAGATCCATCTTTCAGAA
ATCAGAGCGAGGGGGGTTTAGGCTGAAGGAGAATGTCCAGTTTCATCTGTACATCAGCACCTCTCCCTGT
GGAGATGCCAGAATCTTCTCACCACATGAGCCAATCCTGGAAGAACCAGCAGATAGACACCCAAATCGTA
AAGCAAGAGGACAGCTACGGACCAAAATAGAGTCTGGTCAGGGGACGATTCCAGTGCGCTCCAATGCGAG
CATCCAAGCGTGGGACGGGGTGCTGCAAGGGGAGCGGCTGCTCACCATGTCCTGCAGTGACAAGATTGCA
CGCTGGAACGTGGTGGGCATCCAGGGATCCCTGCTCAGCATTTTCGTGGAGCCCATTTACTTCTCGAGCA
TCATCCTGGGCAGCCTTTACCACGGGGACCACCTTTCCAGGGCCATGTACCAGCGGATCTCCAACATAGA
GGACCTGCCACCTCTCTACACCCTCAACAAGCCTTTGCTCAGTGGCATCAGCAATGCAGAAGCACGGCAG
CCAGGGAAGGCCCCCAACTTCAGTGTCAACTGGACGGTAGGCGACTCCGCTATTGAGGTCATCAACGCCA
CGACTGGGAAGGATGAGCTGGGCCGCGCGTCCCGCCTGTGTAAGCACGCGTTGTACTGTCGCTGGATGCG
TGTGCACGGCAAGGTTCCCTCCCACTTACTACGCTCCAAGATTACCAAACCCAACGTGTACCATGAGTCC
AAGCTGGCGGCAAAGGAGTACCAGGCCGCCAAGGCGCGTCTGTTCACAGCCTTCATCAAGGCGGGGCTGG
GGGCCTGGGTGGAGAAGCCCACCGAGCAGGACCAGTTCTCACTCACGCCCTGAGCCGCTCGAGGAGGGCC
CGAACAAAAACTCATCTCAGAAGAGGATCTGAATAGCGCCGTCGACCATCATCATAATCATCATTGAGTT
TAAACCCGCTGATCAGCCTCGACTGTGCCTTCTAGTTGCCAGCCATCTGTTGTTTGCCCCTCCCCCGTGC
CTTCCTTGACCCTGGAAGGTGCCACTCCCACTGTCCTTTCCTAATAAAATGAGGAAATTGCATCGCATTG
TCTGAGTAGGTGTCATTCTATTCTGGGGGGTGGGGTGGGGCAGGACAGCAAGGGGGAGGATTGGGAAGAC
AATAGCAGGCATGCTGGGGATGCGGTGGGCTCTATGGAGATCTATCGATGTTCTGGGGATGCGGTGGGCT
CTATGGCTTCTGAGGCGGAAAGAACCAGCTGGGGCTCTAGGGGGTATCCCC
[124 nt withheld, positions 4742-4865]
C
[91 nt withheld, positions 4867-4957]
AGGGTGATGGTTCACGTACCTAGAAGTTCCTATTCCGAAGTTCCTATTCTCTAGAAAGTATAGGAACTTC
CTTGGCCAAAAAGCCTGAACTCACCGCGACGTCTGTCGAGAAGTTTCTGATCGAAAAGTTCGACAGCGTC
TCCGACCTGATGCAGCTCTCGGAGGGCGAAGAATCTCGTGCTTTCAGCTTCGATGTAGGAGGGCGTGGAT
ATGTCCTGCGGGTAAATAGCTGCGCCGATGGTTTCTACAAAGATCGTTATGTTTATCGGCACTTTGCATC
GGCCGCGCTCCCGATTCCGGAAGTGCTTGACATTGGGGAATTCAGCGAGAGCCTGACCTATTGCATCTCC
CGCCGTGCACAGGGTGTCACGTTGCAAGACCTGCCTGAAACCGAACTGCCCGCTGTTCTGCAGCCGGTCG
CGGAGGCCATGGATGCGATCGCTGCGGCCGATCTTAGCCAGACGAGCGGGTTCGGCCCATTCGGACCGCA
AGGAATCGGTCAATACACTACATGGCGTGATTTCATATGCGCGATTGCTGATCCCCATGTGTATCACTGG
CAAACTGTGATGGACGACACCGTCAGTGCGTCCGTCGCGCAGGCTCTCGATGAGCTGATGCTTTGGGCCG
AGGACTGCCCCGAAGTCCGGCACCTCGTGCACGCGGATTTCGGCTCCAACAATGTCCTGACGGACAATGG
CCGCATAACAGCGGTCATTGACTGGAGCGAGGCGATGTTCGGGGATTCCCAATACGAGGTCGCCAACATC
TTCTTCTGGAGGCCGTGGTTGGCTTGTATGGAGCAGCAGACGCGCTACTTCGAGCGGAGGCATCCGGAGC
TTGCAGGATCGCCGCGGCTCCGGGCGTATATGCTCCGCATTGGTCTTGACCAACTCTATCAGAGCTTGGT
TGACGGCAATTTCGATGATGCAGCTTGGGCGCAGGGTCGATGCGACGCAATCGTCCGATCCGGAGCCGGG
ACTGTCGGGCGTACACAAATCGCCCGCAGAAGCGCGGCCGTCTGGACCGATGGCTGTGTAGAAGTACTCG
CCGATAGTGGAAACCGACGCCCCAGCACTCGTCCGAGGGCAAAGGAATAGCACGTACTACGAGATTTCGA
TTCCACCGCCGCCTTCTATGAAAGGTTGGGCTTCGGAATCGTTTTCCGGGACGCCGGCTGGATGATCCTC
CAGCGCGGGGATCTCATGCTGGAGTTCTTCGCCCACCCCAACTTGTTTATTGCAGCTTATAATGGTTACA
AATAAAGCAATAGCATCACAAATTTCACAAATAAAGCATTTTTTTCACTGCATTCTAGTTGTGGTTTGTC
CAAACTCATCAATGTATCTTATCATGTCTGTATACCGTCGACCTCTAGCTAGAGCTTGGCGTAATCATGG
TCATAGCTGTTTCCTGTGTGAAATTGTTATCCGCTCACAATTCCACACAACATACGAGCCGGAAGCATAA
AGTGTAAAGCCTGGGGTGCCTAATGAGTGAGCTAACTCACATTAATTGCGTTGCGCTCACTGCCCGCTTT
CCAGTCGGGAAACCTGTCGTGCCAGCTGCATTAATGAATCGGCCAACGCGCGGGGAGAGGCGGTTTGCGT
ATTGGGCGCTCTTCCGCTTCCTCGCTCACTGACTCGCTGCGCTCGGTCGTTCGGCTGCGGCGAGCGGTAT
CAGCTCACTCAAAGGCGGTAATACGGTTATCCACAGAATCAGGGGATAACGCAGGAAAGAACATGTGAGC
AAAAGGCCAGCAAAAGGCCAGGAACCGTAAAAAGGCCGCGTTGCTGGCGTTTTTCCATAGGCTCCGCCCC
CCTGACGAGCATCACAAAAATCGACGCTCAAGTCAGAGGTGGCGAAACCCGACAGGACTATAAAGATACC
AGGCGTTTCCCCCTGGAAGCTCCCTCGTGCGCTCTCCTGTTCCGACCCTGCCGCTTACCGGATACCTGTC
CGCCTTTCTCCCTTCGGGAAGCGTGGCGCTTTCTCATAGCTCACGCTGTAGGTATCTCAGTTCGGTGTAG
GTCGTTCGCTCCAAGCTGGGCTGTGTGCACGAACCCCCCGTTCAGCCCGACCGCTGCGCCTTATCCGGTA
ACTATCGTCTTGAGTCCAACCCGGTAAGACACGACTTATCGCCACTGGCAGCAGCCACTGGTAACAGGAT
TAGCAGAGCGAGGTATGTAGGCGGTGCTACAGAGTTCTTGAAGTGGTGGCCTAACTACGGCTACACTAGA
AGAACAGTATTTGGTATCTGCGCTCTGCTGAAGCCAGTTACCTTCGGAAAAAGAGTTGGTAGCTCTTGAT
CCGGCAAACAAACCACCGCTGGTAGCGGTGGTTTTTTTGTTTGCAAGCAGCAGATTACGCGCAGAAAAAA
AGGATCTCAAGAAGATCCTTTGATCTTTTCTACGGG
